Addgene plasmid #124036: JPF0465
Purpose: Encodes pEF1a driving expression of nuclear iRFP713, and mu6 expression of a mScarlet-targeting sgRNA in a 2nd gen. Lenti Virus destination vector
Depositing lab: Hana El-Samad. Depositing organization: University of California, San Francisco (UCSF). Publication: A Toolkit for Rapid Modular Construction of Biological Circuits in Mammalian Cells. Fonseca JP, Bonny AR, Kumar GR, Ng AH, Town J, Wu QC, Aslankoohi E, Chen SY, Dods G, Harrigan P, Osimiri LC, Kistler AL, El-Samad H. ACS Synth Biol. 2019 Nov 15;8(11):2593-2606. doi: 10.1021/acssynbio.9b00322. Epub 2019 Nov 5. PubMed 31686495.
Backbone
  Vector backbone: MTK0_062
  Vector type: Mammalian Expression
Growth in bacteria
  Bacterial resistance: Kanamycin, 50 μg/mL
  Growth temperature: 37°C
  Growth strain: DH5alpha
  Copy number: Unknown
Gene/Insert
  Gene/Insert name: pHR_pEF1a-iRFP713_mScarlet sgRNA
  Species: Synthetic
  Cloning method: Restriction Enzyme; 5′ cloning site unknown (unknown if destroyed); 3′ cloning site unknown (unknown if destroyed)
Terms and licenses: Academic/Nonprofit Terms; Industry Terms: Not Available to Industry
Depositor comments: Plasmid used to generate Fig .4c,d Please visit https://www.biorxiv.org/content/10.1101/506188v2 for BioRxiv preprint
How to cite: JPF0465 was a gift from Hana El-Samad (Addgene plasmid # 124036 ; http://n2t.net/addgene:124036 ; RRID:Addgene_124036)
