[The description below was written by a language model from this plasmid's Addgene catalogue record and pLannotate feature annotations shown in this document.]
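Description:
JPF0465 is a 12.1 kb second-generation HIV-1 lentiviral transfer plasmid, assembled in the pHR-type destination backbone MTK0_062 from a modular mammalian cloning toolkit. It is propagated in E. coli using a high-copy ColE1/pUC-type origin with kanamycin selection. The annotation also picks up backbone remnants (fragments of TcR, rop, bom, lacI and an RSF origin, plus an SV40 promoter–gpt–SV40 small t intron/poly(A) region) that lie outside the viral genome.

The proviral region begins with a full-length HIV-1 LTR (labelled as a 3' LTR by the annotation tool but positioned as the 5' LTR). Its intact, Tat-dependent form is consistent with the second-generation designation. This is followed by the Ψ packaging signal with a partial gag sequence, the RRE for Rev-dependent export of the genomic RNA, and the cPPT/CTS. The region ends with a WPRE to boost transcript expression and a self-inactivating ΔU3 3' LTR.

Between these elements sit two payloads. According to the catalogue entry, a mouse U6 promoter drives an sgRNA targeting mScarlet. The feature table does not annotate the U6 promoter itself, but it shows three tandem repeats of a unit containing a loxP site and an S. pyogenes sgRNA scaffold (tracrRNA fragment), suggesting three guide cassettes rather than one; the record does not explain this arrangement or the role of the loxP sites. Downstream, the constitutive EF-1α promoter expresses the near-infrared, biliverdin-dependent fluorescent protein iRFP713. It is described as nuclear-localised, although no NLS is annotated adjacent to that coding sequence.

The iRFP713 signal marks transduced cells that carry the guide. The construct was used in the toolkit's published demonstration experiments, presumably alongside a Cas9-based effector acting on an mScarlet reporter, though the record does not specify the effector.
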