Features (pLannotate 1.2.2; 37 found; start..end, strand, type, name):
    244..277     +  protein_bind   loxP: Cre-mediated recombination occurs in the 8-bp core sequence (GCATACAT). Cre recombinase
    403..470     +  misc_RNA       tracrRNA (fragment): trans-activating CRISPR RNA for the Streptococcus pyogenes CRISPR/Cas9 system
    705..738     +  protein_bind   loxP: Cre-mediated recombination occurs in the 8-bp core sequence (GCATACAT). Cre recombinase
    864..931     +  misc_RNA       tracrRNA (fragment): trans-activating CRISPR RNA for the Streptococcus pyogenes CRISPR/Cas9 system
   1166..1199    +  protein_bind   loxP: Cre-mediated recombination occurs in the 8-bp core sequence (GCATACAT). Cre recombinase
   1325..1392    +  misc_RNA       tracrRNA (fragment): trans-activating CRISPR RNA for the Streptococcus pyogenes CRISPR/Cas9 system
   1431..2604    +  promoter       EF-1α promoter: strong constitutive promoter for human elongation factor EF-1α
   2654..3598    +  CDS            iRFP713: iRFP713 is a basic (constitutively fluorescent) near ir fluorescent protein published in 2011, derived from Rhodopseudomonas palustris. It has low acid sensitivity. It requires the cofactor biliverdin for fluorescence.
   3712..3742    +  misc_feature   MCS (fragment): pUC18/19 multiple cloning site
   3743..3761    +  misc_feature   MCS (fragment): pBluescript multiple cloning site
   3761..4349    +  misc_feature   WPRE: woodchuck hepatitis virus posttranscriptional regulatory element
   4350..4372    +  misc_feature   MCS (fragment): pBluescript multiple cloning site
   4389..4457    +  CDS            nef (fragment): NEF_HV1Z2 - Experimental evidence at protein level: Swiss-Prot protein existence level 1. Extracellular Nef protein targets CD4(+) T-lymphocytes for apoptosis by interacting with CXCR4 surface receptors. From Human immunodeficiency virus type 1 group M subtype D (isolate Z2/CDC-Z34) (HIV-1).
   4459..4692    +  LTR            3' LTR (ΔU3): self-inactivating 3' long terminal repeat (LTR) from HIV-1
   4717..4735    -  promoter       SP6 promoter: promoter for bacteriophage SP6 RNA polymerase
   4963..5242    +  CDS            TcR (fragment): tetracycline efflux protein; tet; confers resistance to tetracycline
   5243..5291    -  misc_feature   bom (fragment): basis of mobility region from pBR322
   5393..5428    -  CDS            rop (fragment): Rop protein, which maintains plasmids at low copy number; rop
   5634..6222    -  rep_origin     ori: high-copy-number ColE1/pMB1/pBR322/pUC origin of replication
   6447..7262    +  CDS            KanR: aminoglycoside phosphotransferase; aph(3')-Ia; confers resistance to kanamycin in bacteria or G418 (Geneticin®) in eukaryotes
   7331..7464    +  rep_origin     RSF ori (fragment): Plasmids containing the RSF 1030 origin of replication can be propagated in E. coli cells that contain additional plasmids with compatible origins.
   7466..7522    +  CDS            lacI (fragment): lac repressor; lacI; The lac repressor binds to the lac operator to inhibit transcription in E. coli. This inhibition can be relieved by adding lactose or isopropyl-β-D-thiogalactopyranoside (IPTG).
   7529..7858    +  promoter       SV40 promoter: SV40 enhancer and early promoter
   8058..8177    +  CDS            gpt (fragment): XGPT_ECOLI - Also known as gpp, gxu. Experimental evidence at protein level: Swiss-Prot protein existence level 1. Purine salvage pathway enzyme that catalyzes the transfer of the ribosyl-5-phosphate group from 5-phospho-alpha-D-ribose 1- diphosphate (PRPP) to the N9 position of the 6-oxopurines guanine and xanthine to form the corresponding ribonucleotides GMP (guanosine 5'- monophosphate) and XMP (xanthosine 5'-monophosphate), with the release of PPi. To a lesser extent, also acts on hypoxanthine (PubMed:9100006, PubMed:3886014). Does not ribophosphorylate adenine (PubMed:3886014). From Esch
   8177..8512    +  CDS            gpt (fragment): XGPT_ECOLI - Also known as gpp, gxu. Experimental evidence at protein level: Swiss-Prot protein existence level 1. Purine salvage pathway enzyme that catalyzes the transfer of the ribosyl-5-phosphate group from 5-phospho-alpha-D-ribose 1- diphosphate (PRPP) to the N9 position of the 6-oxopurines guanine and xanthine to form the corresponding ribonucleotides GMP (guanosine 5'- monophosphate) and XMP (xanthosine 5'-monophosphate), with the release of PPi. To a lesser extent, also acts on hypoxanthine (PubMed:9100006, PubMed:3886014). Does not ribophosphorylate adenine (PubMed:3886014). From Esch
   8607..8912    +  CDS            frsA (fragment): FRSA_ECOLI - Also known as yafA. Experimental evidence at protein level: Swiss-Prot protein existence level 1. Catalyzes the hydrolysis of esters (PubMed:15808744). Displays esterase activity toward pNP-butyrate (PubMed:15808744). May stimulate mixed-acid fermentation by acting as a fermentation/respiration switch that down-regulates respiration and up- regulates fermentation rates (PubMed:15169777). From Escherichia coli (strain K12).
   8916..8990    +  CDS            small t antigen (fragment): SV40 (simian virus 40) small t antigen
   8992..9057    +  intron         small t intron: SV40 (simian virus 40) small t antigen intron
   9187..9207    +  CDS            SV40 NLS: nuclear localization signal of SV40 (simian virus 40) large T antigen
   9526..9609    +  CDS            large T antigen (fragment): large T antigen from SV40 (simian virus 40)
   9632..9766    +  polyA_signal   SV40 poly(A) signal: SV40 polyadenylation signal
   9934..10567   +  LTR            3' LTR: 3' long terminal repeat (LTR) from HIV-1
  10614..10739   +  misc_feature   HIV-1 Ψ: packaging signal of human immunodeficiency virus type 1
  10723..11061   +  CDS            HIV-1 gag (fragment): gag protein from human immunodeficiency virus 1; gag
  11236..11469   +  misc_feature   RRE: The Rev response element (RRE) of HIV-1 allows for Rev-dependent mRNA export from the nucleus to the cytoplasm.
  11846..11946   +  CDS            Rev (fragment): human immunodeficiency virus 1 (HIV-1) Rev protein; rev; enhances nuclear export of unspliced and incompletely spliced viral mRNAs
  11983..12100   +  misc_feature   cPPT/CTS: central polypurine tract and central termination sequence of HIV-1
>Addgene plasmid #124036 | JPF0465 | addgene full sequence | sequence record 252507 | Addgene NGS Result
GCCCTGAATTCGCATCTAGACTGAACTGGCCGATAATTGCAGACGAACGGATCCGACGCGCCATCTCTAG
GCCCGCGCCGGCCCCCTCGCACGGACTTGTGGGAGAAGCTCGGCTACTCCCCTGCCCCGGTTAATTTGCA
TATAATATTTCCTAGTAACTATAGAGGCTTAATGTGCGATAAAAGACAGATAATCTGTTCTTTTTAATAC
TAGCTACATTTTACATGATAGGCTTGGATTTCTATAACTTCGTATAGCATACATTATACGAAGTTATAAA
CAGCACAAAAGGAAACTCACCCTAACTGTAAAGTAATTGTGTGTTTTGAGACTATAAGTATCCCTTGGAG
AACCACCTTGTTTGACGGAGGCTAAGCGTCGCAAGTTTAAGAGCTAAGCTGGAAACAGCATAGCAAGTTT
AAATAAGGCTAGTCCGTTATCAACTTGAAAAAGTGGCACCGAGTCGGTGCTTTTTTTGCTGCCAAACCAG
ATGTCAACACAGCTACAACGGATCCGACGCGCCATCTCTAGGCCCGCGCCGGCCCCCTCGCACGGACTTG
TGGGAGAAGCTCGGCTACTCCCCTGCCCCGGTTAATTTGCATATAATATTTCCTAGTAACTATAGAGGCT
TAATGTGCGATAAAAGACAGATAATCTGTTCTTTTTAATACTAGCTACATTTTACATGATAGGCTTGGAT
TTCTATAACTTCGTATAGCATACATTATACGAAGTTATAAACAGCACAAAAGGAAACTCACCCTAACTGT
AAAGTAATTGTGTGTTTTGAGACTATAAGTATCCCTTGGAGAACCACCTTGTTTGCCACAACGAAGATTA
TACCGGTTTAAGAGCTAAGCTGGAAACAGCATAGCAAGTTTAAATAAGGCTAGTCCGTTATCAACTTGAA
AAAGTGGCACCGAGTCGGTGCTTTTTTTGCTGGATGCACACACTGGCTTAAGATGACAACGGATCCGACG
CGCCATCTCTAGGCCCGCGCCGGCCCCCTCGCACGGACTTGTGGGAGAAGCTCGGCTACTCCCCTGCCCC
GGTTAATTTGCATATAATATTTCCTAGTAACTATAGAGGCTTAATGTGCGATAAAAGACAGATAATCTGT
TCTTTTTAATACTAGCTACATTTTACATGATAGGCTTGGATTTCTATAACTTCGTATAGCATACATTATA
CGAAGTTATAAACAGCACAAAAGGAAACTCACCCTAACTGTAAAGTAATTGTGTGTTTTGAGACTATAAG
TATCCCTTGGAGAACCACCTTGTTTGACGGAGGCTAAGCGTCGCAAGTTTAAGAGCTAAGCTGGAAACAG
CATAGCAAGTTTAAATAAGGCTAGTCCGTTATCAACTTGAAAAAGTGGCACCGAGTCGGTGCTTTTTTTG
CTGGTTCTGTATGGGCACAGACAACCTAAACGGTGCCCGTCAGTGGGCAGAGCGCACATCGCCCACAGTC
CCCGAGAAGTTGGGGGGAGGGGTCGGCAATTGAACCGGTGCCTAGAGAAGGTGGCGCGGGGTAAACTGGG
AAAGTGATGTCGTGTACTGGCTCCGCCTTTTTCCCGAGGGTGGGGGAGAACCGTATATAAGTGCAGTAGT
CGCCGTGAACGTTCTTTTTCGCAACGGGTTTGCCGCCAGAACACAGGTAAGTGCCGTGTGTGGTTCCCGC
GGGCCTGGCCTCTTTACGGGTTATGGCCCTTGCGTGCCTTGAATTACTTCCACCTGGCTGCAGTACGTGA
TTCTTGATCCCGAGCTTCGGGTTGGAAGTGGGTGGGAGAGTTCGAGGCCTTGCGCTTAAGGAGCCCCTTC
GCCTCGTGCTTGAGTTGAGGCCTGGCCTGGGCGCTGGGGCCGCCGCGTGCGAATCTGGTGGCACCTTCGC
GCCTGTCTCGCTGCTTTCGATAAGTCTCTAGCCATTTAAAATTTTTGATGACCTGCTGCGACGCTTTTTT
TCTGGCAAGATAGTCTTGTAAATGCGGGCCAAGATCTGCACACTGGTATTTCGGTTTTTGGGGCCGCGGG
CGGCGACGGGGCCCGTGCGTCCCAGCGCACATGTTCGGCGAGGCGGGGCCTGCGAGCGCGGCCACCGAGA
ATCGGACGGGGGTAGTCTCAAGCTGGCCGGCCTGCTCTGGTGCCTGGCCTCGCGCCGCCGTGTATCGCCC
CGCCCTGGGCGGCAAGGCTGGCCCGGTCGGCACCAGTTGCGTGAGCGGAAAGATGGCCGCTTCCCGGCCC
TGCTGCAGGGAGCTCAAAATGGAGGACGCGGCGCTCGGGAGAGCGGGCGGGTGAGTCACCCACACAAAGG
AAAAGGGCCTTTCCGTCCTCAGCCGTCGCTTCATGTGACTCCACGGAGTACCGGGCGCCGTCCAGGCACC
TCGATTAGTTCTCGCGCTTTTGGAGTACGTCGTCTTTAGGTTGGGGGGAGGGGTTTTATGCGATGGAGTT
TCCCCACACTGAGTGGGTGGAGACTGAAGTTAGGCCAGCTTGGCACTTGATGTAATTCTCCTTGGAATTT
GCCCTTTTTGAGTTTGGATCTTGGTTCATTCTCAAGCCTCAGACAGTGGTTCAAAGTTTTTTTCTTCCAT
TTCAGGTGTCGTGAGCTAGCCACTATGCCCAAGAAGAAGAGGAAGGTGGAGGACGCCGGTTCTGCTGAAG
GTTCTGTTGCTAGACAACCAGACTTGTTGACTTGTGACGACGAACCAATCCACATCCCAGGTGCTATCCA
ACCACACGGTTTGTTGTTGGCTTTGGCTGCTGACATGACTATCGTTGCTGGTTCTGACAACTTGCCAGAA
TTGACTGGTTTGGCTATCGGTGCTTTGATCGGTAGATCTGCTGCTGACGTTTTCGACTCTGAAACTCACA
ACAGATTGACTATCGCTTTGGCTGAACCAGGTGCTGCTGTTGGTGCTCCAATCACTGTTGGTTTCACTAT
GAGAAAGGACGCTGGTTTCATCGGTTCTTGGCACAGACACGACCAATTGATCTTCTTGGAATTGGAACCA
CCACAAAGAGATGTTGCTGAACCACAAGCTTTCTTCAGAAGAACTAACTCTGCTATCAGAAGATTGCAAG
CTGCTGAAACTTTGGAATCTGCTTGTGCTGCTGCTGCTCAAGAAGTTAGAAAGATCACTGGTTTCGACAG
AGTTATGATCTACAGATTCGCTTCTGACTTCTCTGGTGAAGTTATCGCTGAAGACAGATGTGCTGAAGTT
GAATCTAAGTTGGGTTTGCACTACCCAGCTTCTACTGTTCCAGCTCAAGCTAGAAGATTGTACACTATCA
ACCCAGTTAGAATCATCCCAGACATCAACTACAGACCAGTTCCAGTTACTCCAGACTTGAACCCAGTTAC
TGGTAGACCAATCGACTTGTCTTTCGCTATCTTGAGATCTGTTTCTCCAGTTCACTTGGAATTCATGAGA
AACATCGGTATGCACGGTACTATGTCTATCTCTATCTTGAGAGGTGAAAGATTGTGGGGTTTGATCGTTT
GTCACCACAGAACTCCATACTACGTTGACTTGGACGGTAGACAAGCTTGTGAATTGGTTGCTCAAGTTTT
GGCTTGGCAAATCGGTGTTATGGAAGAAGGATCCTAAACTAGAGATCTATGTGAGGATCCTAACTCGAGA
TCGAGCTGAGCAGTTACAGAGATGTTACGAACCACTAGTGCACTGCAGTACATGACTGACTGAGGCCGCG
ACTCTAGAGTCGACCTGCAGGCATGCAAGCTTGATATCAAGCTTATCGATAATCAACCTCTGGATTACAA
AATTTGTGAAAGATTGACTGGTATTCTTAACTATGTTGCTCCTTTTACGCTATGTGGATACGCTGCTTTA
ATGCCTTTGTATCATGCTATTGCTTCCCGTATGGCTTTCATTTTCTCCTCCTTGTATAAATCCTGGTTGC
TGTCTCTTTATGAGGAGTTGTGGCCCGTTGTCAGGCAACGTGGCGTGGTGTGCACTGTGTTTGCTGACGC
AACCCCCACTGGTTGGGGCATTGCCACCACCTGTCAGCTCCTTTCCGGGACTTTCGCTTTCCCCCTCCCT
ATTGCCACGGCGGAACTCATCGCCGCCTGCCTTGCCCGCTGCTGGACAGGGGCTCGGCTGTTGGGCACTG
ACAATTCCGTGGTGTTGTCGGGGAAATCATCGTCCTTTCCTTGGCTGCTCGCCTGTGTTGCCACCTGGAT
TCTGCGCGGGACGTCCTTCTGCTACGTCCCTTCGGCCCTCAATCCAGCGGACCTTCCTTCCCGCGGCCTG
CTGCCGGCTCTGCGGCCTCTTCCGCGTCTTCGCCTTCGCCCTCAGACGAGTCGGATCTCCCTTTGGGCCG
CCTCCCCGCATCGATACCGTCGACCTCGAGGGAATTAATTCGAGCTCGGTACCTTTAAGACCAATGACTT
ACAAGGCAGCTGTAGATCTTAGCCACTTTTTAAAAGAAAAGGGGGGACTGGAAGGGCTAATTCACTCCCA
ACGAAGACAAGATCTGCTTTTTGCTTGTACTGGGTTTCTCTGGTTAGACCAGATCTGAGCCTGGGAGCTC
TCTGGCTAACTAGGGAACCCACTGCTTAAGCCTCAATAAAGCTTGCCTTGAGTGCTTCAAGTAGTGTGTG
CCCGTCTGTTGTGTGACTCTGGTAACTAGAGATCCCTCAGACCCTTTTAGTCAGTGTGGAAAATCTCTAG
CAGCATCTAGAATTAATTCCGTGTATTCTATAGTGTCACCTAAATCGTATGTGTATGATACATAAGGTTA
TGTATTAATTGTAGCCGCGTTCTAACGACAATATGTACAAGCCTAATTGTGTAGCATCTGGCTTACTGAA
GCAGACCCTATCATCTCTCTCGTAAACTGCCGTCAGAGTCGGTTTGGTTGGACGAACCTTCTGAGTTTCT
GGTAACGCCGTCCCGCACCCGGAAATGGTCAGCGAACCAATCAGCAGGGTCATCGCTAGCCAGATCCTCT
ACGCCGGACGCATCGTGGCCGGCATCACCGGCGCCACAGGTGCGGTTGCTGGCGCCTATATCGCCGACAT
CACCGATGGGGAAGATCGGGCTCGCCACTTCGGGCTCATGAGCGCTTGTTTCGGCGTGGGTATGGTGGCA
GGCCCCGTGGCCGGGGGACTGTTGGGCGCCATCTCCTTGCATGCACCATTCCTTGCGGCGGCGGTGCTCA
ACGGCCTCAACCTACTACTGGGCTGCTTCCTAATGCAGGAGTCGCATAAGGGAGAGCGTCGAATGGTGCA
CTCTCAGTACAATCTGCTCTGATGCCGCATAGTTAAGCCAGCCCCGACACCCGCCAACACCCGCTGACGC
GCCCTGACGGGCTTGTCTGCTCCCGGCATCCGCTTACAGACAAGCTGTGACCATCTCCGGGAGCTGCATG
TGTCAGAGGTTTTCACCGTCATCACCGAAACGCGCGAGATGAAAGGGCCTCGTGATACGCCTATTTTTAT
AGGTTAATGTCATGATAATAATGGTTTCTTAGACGTCAGGTGGCACTTTTCGGGGAAATGTGCCGAGCGG
CCGCACGGTTATCCACAGAATCAGGGGATAACGCAGGAAAGAACATGTGAGCAAAAGGCCAGCAAAAGGC
CAGGAACCGTAAAAAGGCCGCGTTGCTGGCGTTTTTCCATAGGCTCCGCCCCCCTGACGAGCATCACAAA
AATCGACGCTCAAGTCAGAGGTGGCGAAACCCGACAGGACTATAAAGATACCAGGCGTTTCCCCCTGGAA
GCTCCCTCGTGCGCTCTCCTGTTCCGACCCTGCCGCTTACCGGATACCTGTCCGCCTTTCTCCCTTCGGG
AAGCGTGGCGCTTTCTCATAGCTCACGCTGTAGGTATCTCAGTTCGGTGTAGGTCGTTCGCTCCAAGCTG
GGCTGTGTGCACGAACCCCCCGTTCAGCCCGACCGCTGCGCCTTATCCGGTAACTATCGTCTTGAGTCCA
ACCCGGTAAGACACGACTTATCGCCACTGGCAGCAGCCACTGGTAACAGGATTAGCAGAGCGAGGTATGT
AGGCGGTGCTACAGAGTTCTTGAAGTGGTGGCCTAACTACGGCTACACTAGAAGAACAGTATTTGGTATC
TGCGCTCTGCTGAAGCCAGTTACCTTCGGAAAAAGAGTTGGTAGCTCTTGATCCGGCAAACAAACCACCG
CTGGTAGCGGTGGTTTTTTTGTTTGCAAGCAGCAGATTACGCGCAGAAAAAAAGGATCTCAAGAAGATCC
TTTGATCTTTTCTACGGGGTCTGACGCTCAGTGGAACGAAAACTCACGTTAAGGGATTTTGGTCATGACT
GATCCTTCAACTCAGCAAAAGTTCGATTTATTCAACAAAGCCACGTTGTGTCTCAAAATCTCTGATGTTA
CATTGCACAAGATAAAAATATATCATCATGAACAATAAAACTGTCTGCTTACATAAACAGTAATACAAGG
GGTGTTATGAGCCATATTCAACGGGAAACGTCTTGCTCCAGGCCGCGATTAAATTCCAACATGGATGCTG
ATTTATATGGGTATAAATGGGCTCGCGATAATGTCGGGCAATCAGGTGCGACAATCTATCGATTGTATGG
GAAGCCCGATGCGCCAGAGTTGTTTCTGAAACATGGCAAAGGTAGCGTTGCCAATGATGTTACAGATGAG
ATGGTCAGACTAAACTGGCTGACGGAATTTATGCCTCTTCCGACCATCAAGCATTTTATCCGTACTCCTG
ATGATGCATGGTTACTCACCACTGCGATCCCCGGGAAAACAGCATTCCAGGTATTAGAAGAATATCCTGA
TTCAGGTGAAAATATTGTTGATGCGCTGGCAGTGTTCCTGCGCCGGTTGCATTCGATTCCTGTTTGTAAT
TGTCCTTTTAACAGCGATCGCGTATTTCGCCTCGCTCAGGCGCAATCACGAATGAATAACGGTTTGGTTG
ATGCGAGTGATTTTGATGACGAGCGTAATGGCTGGCCTGTTGAACAAGTCTGGAAAGAAATGCATAAGCT
TTTGCCATTCTCACCGGATTCAGTCGTCACTCATGGTGATTTCTCACTTGATAACCTTATTTTTGACGAG
GGGAAATTAATAGGTTGTATTGATGTTGGACGAGTCGGAATCGCAGACCGATACCAGGATCTTGCCATCC
TATGGAACTGCCTCGGTGAGTTTTCTCCTTCATTACAGAAACGGCTTTTTCAAAAATATGGTATTGATAA
TCCTGATATGAATAAATTGCAGTTTCATTTGATGCTCGATGAGTTTTTCTAATCAGAATTGGTTAATTGG
TTGTAACACGCGGCCGCCAATTTTTTACGGTTCCTGGCCTTTTGCTGGCCTTTTGCTCACATGTTCTTTC
CTGCGTTATCCCCTGATTCTGTGGATAACCGTATTACCGCCTTTGAGTGAGCTGATACCGCTCGCCGCAG
CCGAACGACCGAGCGCAGCGAGTCAGTGAGCGAGGAAGCGGAAGAGCGCCCAATACGCAAACCGCCTCTC
CCCGCGCGTTGGCCGATTCATTAATGCAGCTGTGGAATGTGTGTCAGTTAGGGTGTGGAAAGTCCCCAGG
CTCCCCAGCAGGCAGAAGTATGCAAAGCATGCATCTCAATTAGTCAGCAACCAGGTGTGGAAAGTCCCCA
GGCTCCCCAGCAGGCAGAAGTATGCAAAGCATGCATCTCAATTAGTCAGCAACCATAGTCCCGCCCCTAA
CTCCGCCCATCCCGCCCCTAACTCCGCCCAGTTCCGCCCATTCTCCGCCCCATGGCTGACTAATTTTTTT
TATTTATGCAGAGGCCGAGGCCGCCTCGGCCTCTGAGCTATTCCAGAAGTAGTGAGGAGGCTTTTTTGGA
GGCCTAGGCTTTTGCAAAAAGCTTGGACACAAGACAGGCTTGCGAGATATGTTTGAGAATACCACTTTAT
CCCGCGTCAGGGAGAGGCAGTGCGTAAAAAGACGCGGACTCATGTGAAATACTGGTTTTTAGTGCGCCAG
ATCTCTATAATCTCGCGCAACCTATTTTCCCCTCGAACACTTTTTAAGCCGTAGATAAACAGGCTGGGAC
ACTTCACATGAGCGAAAAATACATCGTCACCTGGGACATGTTGCAGATCCATGCACGTAAACTCGCAAGC
CGACTGATGCCTTCTGAACAATGGAAAGGCATTATTGCCGTAAGCCGTGGCGGTCTGTACCGGGTGCGTT
ACTGGCGCGTGAACTGGGTATTCGTCATGTCGATACCGTTTGTATTTCCAGCTACGATCACGACAACCAG
CGCGAGCTTAAAGTGCTGAAACGCGCAGAAGGCGATGGCGAAGGCTTCATCGTTATTGATGACCTGGTGG
ATACCGGTGGTACTGCGGTTGCGATTCGTGAAATGTATCCAAAAGCGCACTTTGTCACCATCTTCGCAAA
ACCGGCTGGTCGTCCGCTGGTTGATGACTATGTTGTTGATATCCCGCAAGATACCTGGATTGAACAGCCG
TGGGATATGGGCGTCGTATTCGTCCCGCCAATCTCCGGTCGCTAATCTTTTCAACGCCTGGCACTGCCGG
GCGTTGTTCTTTTTAACTTCAGGCGGGTTACAATAGTTTCCAGTAAGTATTCTGGAGGCTGCATCCATGA
CACAGGCAAACCTGAGCGAAACCCTGTTCAAACCCCGCTTTAAACATCCTGAAACCTCGACGCTAGTCCG
CCGCTTTAATCACGGCGCACAACCGCCTGTGCAGTCGGCCCTTGATGGTAAAACCATCCCTCACTGGTAT
CGCATGATTAACCGTCTGATGTGGATCTGGCGCGGCATTGACCCACGCGAAATCCTCGACGTCCAGGCAC
GTATTGTGATGAGCGATGCCGAACGTACCGACGATGATTTATACGATACGGTGATTGGCTACCGTGGCGG
CAACTGGATTTATGAGTGGGCCCCGGATCTTTGTGAAGGAACCTTACTTCTGTGGTGTGACATAATTGGA
CAAACTACCTACAGAGATTTAAAGCTCTAAGGTAAATATAAAATTTTTAAGTGTATAATGTGTTAAACTA
CTGATTCTAATTGTTTGTGTATTTTAGATTCCAACCTATGGAACTGATGAATGGGAGCAGTGGTGGAATG
CCTTTAATGAGGAAAACCTGTTTTGCTCAGAAGAAATGCCATCTAGTGATGATGAGGCTACTGCTGACTC
TCAACATTCTACTCCTCCAAAAAAGAAGAGAAAGGTAGAAGACCCCAAGGACTTTCCTTCAGAATTGCTA
AGTTTTTTGAGTCATGCTGTGTTTAGTAATAGAACTCTTGCTTGCTTTGCTATTTACACCACAAAGGAAA
AAGCTGCACTGCTATACAAGAAAATTATGGAAAAATATTCTGTAACCTTTATAAGTAGGCATAACAGTTA
TAATCATAACATACTGTTTTTTCTTACTCCACACAGGCATAGAGTGTCTGCTATTAATAACTATGCTCAA
AAATTGTGTACCTTTAGCTTTTTAATTTGTAAAGGGGTTAATAAGGAATATTTGATGTATAGTGCCTTGA
CTAGAGATCATAATCAGCCATACCACATTTGTAGAGGTTTTACTTGCTTTAAAAAACCTCCCACACCTCC
CCCTGAACCTGAAACATAAAATGAATGCAATTGTTGTTGTTAACTTGTTTATTGCAGCTTATAATGGTTA
CAAATAAAGCAATAGCATCACAAATTTCACAAATAAAGCATTTTTTTCACTGCATTCTAGTTGTGGTTTG
TCCAAACTCATCAATGTATCTTATCATGTCTGGATCAACTGGATAACTCAAGCTAACCAAAATCATCCCA
AACTTCCCACCCCATACCCTATTACCACTGCCAATTACCTGTGGTTTCATTTACTCTAAACCTGTGATTC
CTCTGAATTATTTTCATTTTAAAGAAATTGTATTTGTTAAATATGTACTACAAACTTAGTAGTTGGAAGG
GCTAATTCACTCCCAAAGAAGACAAGATATCCTTGATCTGTGGATCTACCACACACAAGGCTACTTCCCT
GATTAGCAGAACTACACACCAGGGCCAGGGGTCAGATATCCACTGACCTTTGGATGGTGCTACAAGCTAG
TACCAGTTGAGCCAGATAAGGTAGAAGAGGCCAATAAAGGAGAGAACACCAGCTTGTTACACCCTGTGAG
CCTGCATGGGATGGATGACCCGGAGAGAGAAGTGTTAGAGTGGAGGTTTGACAGCCGCCTAGCATTTCAT
CACGTGGCCCGAGAGCTGCATCCGGAGTACTTCAAGAACTGCTGATATCGAGCTTGCTACAAGGGACTTT
CCGCTGGGGACTTTCCAGGGAGGCGTGGCCTGGGCGGGACTGGGGAGTGGCGAGCCCTCAGATCCTGCAT
ATAAGCAGCTGCTTTTTGCCTGTACTGGGACTCTCTGGTTAGACCAGATCTGAGCCTGGGAGCTCTCTGG
CTAACTAGGGAACCCACTGCTTAAGCCTCAATAAAGCTTGCCTTGAGTGCTTCAAGTAGTGTGTGCCCGT
CTGTTGTGTGACTCTGGTAACTAGAGATCCCTCAGACCCTTTTAGTCAGTGTGGAAAATCTCTAGCAGTG
GCGCCCGAACAGGGACTTGAAAGCGAAAGGGAAACCAGAGGAGCTCTCTCGACGCAGGACTCGGCTTGCT
GAAGCGCGCACGGCAAGAGGCGAGGGGCGGCGACTGGTGAGTACGCCAAAAATTTTGACTAGCGGAGGCT
AGAAGGAGAGAGATGGGTGCGAGAGCGTCAGTATTAAGCGGGGGAGAATTAGATCGCGATGGGAAAAAAT
TCGGTTAAGGCCAGGGGGAAAGAAAAAATATAAATTAAAACATATAGTATGGGCAAGCAGGGAGCTAGAA
CGATTCGCAGTTAATCCTGGCCTGTTAGAAACATCAGAAGGCTGTAGACAAATACTGGGACAGCTACAAC
CATCCCTTCAGACAGGATCAGAAGAACTTAGATCATTATATAATACAGTAGCAACCCTCTATTGTGTGCA
TCAAAGGATAGAGATAAAAGACACCAAGGAAGCTTTAGACAAGATAGAGGAAGAGCAAAACAAAAGTAAG
ACCACCGCACAGCAAGCGGCCGGCCGCTGATCTTCAGACCTGGAGGAGGAGATATGAGGGACAATTGGAG
AAGTGAATTATATAAATATAAAGTAGTAAAAATTGAACCATTAGGAGTAGCACCCACCAAGGCAAAGAGA
AGAGTGGTGCAGAGAGAAAAAAGAGCAGTGGGAATAGGAGCTTTGTTCCTTGGGTTCTTGGGAGCAGCAG
GAAGCACTATGGGCGCAGCGTCAATGACGCTGACGGTACAGGCCAGACAATTATTGTCTGGTATAGTGCA
GCAGCAGAACAATTTGCTGAGGGCTATTGAGGCGCAACAGCATCTGTTGCAACTCACAGTCTGGGGCATC
AAGCAGCTCCAGGCAAGAATCCTGGCTGTGGAAAGATACCTAAAGGATCAACAGCTCCTGGGGATTTGGG
GTTGCTCTGGAAAACTCATTTGCACCACTGCTGTGCCTTGGAATGCTAGTTGGAGTAATAAATCTCTGGA
ACAGATTTGGAATCACACGACCTGGATGGAGTGGGACAGAGAAATTAACAATTACACAAGCTTAATACAC
TCCTTAATTGAAGAATCGCAAAACCAGCAAGAAAAGAATGAACAAGAATTATTGGAATTAGATAAATGGG
CAAGTTTGTGGAATTGGTTTAACATAACAAATTGGCTGTGGTATATAAAATTATTCATAATGATAGTAGG
AGGCTTGGTAGGTTTAAGAATAGTTTTTGCTGTACTTTCTATAGTGAATAGAGTTAGGCAGGGATATTCA
CCATTATCGTTTCAGACCCACCTCCCAACCCCGAGGGGACCCGACAGGCCCGAAGGAATAGAAGAAGAAG
GTGGAGAGAGAGACAGAGACAGATCCATTCGATTAGTGAACGGATCTCGACGGTATCGCCAAATGGCAGT
ATTCATCCACAATTTTAAAAGAAAAGGGGGGATTGGGGGGTACAGTGCAGGGGAAAGAATAGTAGACATA
ATAGCAACAGACATACAAACTAAAGAATTACAAAAACAAATTACAAAAATTCAAAATTTTCGGGTTTATT
ACAGGGACAGCAGAGATCCAGTTTG
